>Addgene plasmid #207073 | ClhN-p1k-OM14-V5-APEX2-Ura | addgene full sequence | sequence record 422536 | Addgene NGS Result
GAACGCGGCCGCCAGCTGAAGCTTCTGGAGTCGTTCTTGACTTTTACTTTGGTCGCTTGATGTTTCTCTC
GTCTTCCCGTTCGCTCTTTTATTTTTTTATTTTTTTTTTCCTTTGACTTCGCATGAATGAGTTCATTCAT
GAAGCGAAAGGAGAGATTCTATATACCACGCAACCAAATATGTAAGTATATAAAATATATGTATGTGTGT
GCACTAATTGGCGGCATACTCTTTCTTGACCCGTTGTGATAGGGCCTTAGCTGCTTCCCATTGCCTGTCC
CGAGTCCAGCGACTCAAGACGTTGGACGTGCGCACGTACTCACACATGGCCGAATTGGCCCTTACGAATG
AGCTCTTGGCTACCCCTCTTGCTGCACTCGCCACACACCATAACTGGTATAATTCGTTTCTCATGCTAGT
CTCTTTTTTTTTTTTTACTTGTTTCCTTTTCCTTTGTTGCTTATCCGCTTTCTCGTTCTCTCCTCTGTTC
TTGCCTCAACTCCTCAAATCTCTGCTGTCCCACTTACGTTTTATTTTTTCACCGTCCCCTTTCCCTGCCC
TACTACCCCGGGCCAGCGGCCAATGACGCCGCCGCTACCTCCTCTCCCGTTAATCGTCCCTGCGTATATA
AAGTGTCGATCAATGTGCCCACTTCAACCGAAACCGCCGACGTAACCCTATTCCAACAATTAGAAACATA
ACATCTACCTCCAGCATCTCATAATATGTCTGCAACGTATGTACACTAATATCTGAAACGTATCGCCTAA
TCTTTTCTCCCGGTTCTCTTTTGACTAACGTATATCATCTATGACCATCTTTCTTTTCCCCAGTGCTAAA
CACGACAGTAACGCTAGCCCAAATTCTGACTCTGAAGACGGTCACCACCACAACAATAAGAAGGAATGCG
CTATCGAATATCTGAAGGCACGGTTAAATAGTGCATCAGCAGTCGCTTGCGGCTACCTCCAAGCTTTTGT
CAGTAAGACGCAAGACTTTGCCAAAGTATGCTTTTTAGAACTTCAGAATCCCGTTGTCTTGGTCAACTTG
TTGCTGCATTCTTCAGTGGTATGTTATTTATGTAACGGGTATGCGAACCACAACGCCAGATTCTTGAAGG
GGAAACCTAACTCTACAGTCTTAGCAACAACCGCCGGCGCTCTGGGTCTTTTGACGCTGGACGGTATAAT
TTCAAAGAAATACTACTCCAGATACGACAAGAAAGGTAAACCAATTCCAAATCCATTGTTGGGTTTGGAT
TCTACTGGAAAGTCTTACCCAACTGTGAGTGCTGATTACCAGGACGCCGTTGAGAAGGCGAAGAAGAAGC
TCAGAGGCTTCATCGCTGAGAAGAGATGCGCTCCTCTAATGCTCCGTTTGGCATTCCACTCTGCTGGAAC
CTTTGACAAGGGCACGAAGACCGGTGGACCCTTCGGAACCATCAAGCACCCTGCCGAACTGGCTCACAGC
GCTAACAACGGTCTTGACATCGCTGTTAGGCTTTTGGAGCCACTCAAGGCGGAGTTCCCTATTTTGAGCT
ACGCCGATTTCTACCAGTTGGCTGGCGTTGTTGCCGTTGAGGTCACGGGTGGACCTAAGGTTCCATTCCA
CCCTGGAAGAGAGGACAAGCCTGAGCCACCACCAGAGGGTCGCTTGCCCGATCCCACTAAGGGTTCTGAC
CATTTGAGAGATGTGTTTGGCAAAGCTATGGGGCTTACTGACCAAGATATCGTTGCTCTATCTGGGGGTC
ACACTATTGGAGCTGCACACAAGGAGCGTTCTGGATTTGAGGGTCCCTGGACCTCTAATCCTCTTATTTT
CGACAACTCATACTTCACGGAGTTGTTGAGTGGTGAGAAGGAAGGTCTCCTTCAGCTACCTTCTGACAAG
GCTCTTTTGTCTGACCCTGTATTCCGCCCTCTCGTTGACAAATATGCAGCGGACGAAGATGCCTTCTTTG
CTGATTACGCTGAGGCTCACCAAAAGCTTTCCGAGCTTGGGTTTGCTGATGCCCTGCAGCTGCCTCCCCT
GGAGCGCCTGACCCTGGACGCTCAGTGCAGATCTTAGCCTAGGTGAGGCGCGCCACTTCTAAATAAGCGA
ATTTCTTATGATTTATGATTTTTATTATTAAATAAGTTATAAAAAAAATAAGTGTATACAAATTTTAAAG
TGACTCTTAGGTTTTAAAACGAAAATTCTTATTCTTGAGTAACTCTTTCCTGTAGGTCAGGTTGCTTTCT
CAGGTATAGTATGAGGTCGCTCTTATTGACCACACCTCTACCGGCAGATCCGCTAGGGATAACAGGGTAA
TATCTGCAGGTCGACAACCCTTAATATAACTTCGTATAATGTATGCTATACGAAGTTATTAGGTCTAGAG
ATCCCAATACAACAGATCACGTGATCTTTTTGTAAGATGAAGTTGAAGTAGTGTTGCACCGTGCCAATGC
AGGTGGCTATTAGATTAAATATGTGATTTGTTCTATTAAGTTTCCTGTATAATTAATGGGGAGCGCTGAT
TCTCTTTTGGTACGCTTCCCATCCAGCATTTCTGTATCTTTCACCTTCAACCTTAGGATCTCTACCCTTG
GCGAAAAGTCCTCTGCCAACAATGATGATATCTGATCCACCACTTACAACTTCGTCGACGGTTCTGTACT
GCTGACCCAATGCATCGCCTTTGTCGTCTAAACCTACACCTGGGGTCATGATTAGCCAATCAAACCCTTC
TTCTCTTCCTCCCATATCGTTCTGAGCAATGAACCCAATAACGAAATCTTTATCACTCTTTGCAATATCA
ACGGTACCCTTAGTATATTCACCGTGTGCTAGAGAACCCTTGGAAGACAATTCAGCAAGCATCAATAATC
CCCTTGGTTCTTTGGTGACCTCTTGCGCACCTTGTTTCAAGCCAGCAACAATACCAGCACCAGTAACCCC
GTGGGCGTTGGTGATATCAGACCATTCTGCGATACGGTAAACGCCCGATGTATATTGTAATTTGACTGTG
TTACCGATATCGGCGAATTTTCTGTCCTCAAATATCAAGAACTTGTATTTCTCTGCCAATGCTTTCAATG
GAACGACAGTACCCTCATAACTGAAATCATCCAAGATATCAACGTGTGTTTTCAAAAGGCAAATGTATGG
ACCCAACGTTTCAACAAGTTTCAATAGCTCATCAGTCGAACGAACGTCAAGAGAAGCACACAAATTGGTC
TTCTTTTCATCCATTAAACGTAAAAGTTTCGATGCAACCGGACTTGCATGAGTCTCAGCTCTACTGGTAT
ATGATTTTGTGGACATGGTGCAACTAATTGACGGGAGTGTATTGACGCTGGCGTACTGGCTTTCACAAAA
TGGCCCAATCACAACCACATCTTAGATAGTTGAAATGACTTTAGATAACATCAATTGAGATGAGCTTAAT
CATGTCAAAGCTAAAAGTGTCACCATGAACGACAATTCTTAAGCAAATCACGTGATATAGATCCACGAAT
AACCACCATTTGATGCTCGAGGCAAGTAATGTGTGTAAAAAAATGCGTTACCACCATCCAATGCAGACCG
ATCTTCTACCCAGAATCACATATATTTATGTACCGAGTACCTTTTTTCTATCTTCCAATTGCTTCTCCCA
TATGATTGTCTCCGTAAGCTCGAAATTTCTAAGTTGGATTTTAATCTTCACGCAGGATGACAGTTCGATG
AGCTTCTGAGGAGTGTTTAGAACATAATCATTTATCCATGGTCTATCTCTTCTTGTCGCTTTTTCTCCTC
GATAGAACCTAAATAAAACGAGCTCTCGAGAACCCTTAATATAACTTCGTATAATGTATGCTATACGAAG
TTATTAGGTGATATCAGATCCACTAGTGGCCTATGCGGCCGCGGATCTGCCGGTCTCCCTATAGTGAGTC
GTATTAATTTCGATAAGCCAGGTTAACCTGCATTAATGAATCGGCCAACGCGCGGGGAGAGGCGGTTTGC
GTATTGGGCGCTCTTCCGCTTCCTCGCTCACTGACTCGCTGCGCTCGGTCGTTCGGCTGCGGCGAGCGGT
ATCAGCTCACTCAAAGGCGGTAATACGGTTATCCACAGAATCAGGGGATAACGCAGGAAAGAACATGTGA
GCAAAAGGCCAGCAAAAGGCCAGGAACCGTAAAAAGGCCGCGTTGCTGGCGTTTTTCCATAGGCTCCGCC
CCCCTGACGAGCATCACAAAAATCGACGCTCAAGTCAGAGGTGGCGAAACCCGACAGGACTATAAAGATA
CCAGGCGTTTCCCCCTGGAAGCTCCCTCGTGCGCTCTCCTGTTCCGACCCTGCCGCTTACCGGATACCTG
TCCGCCTTTCTCCCTTCGGGAAGCGTGGCGCTTTCTCATAGCTCACGCTGTAGGTATCTCAGTTCGGTGT
AGGTCGTTCGCTCCAAGCTGGGCTGTGTGCACGAACCCCCCGTTCAGCCCGACCGCTGCGCCTTATCCGG
TAACTATCGTCTTGAGTCCAACCCGGTAAGACACGACTTATCGCCACTGGCAGCAGCCACTGGTAACAGG
ATTAGCAGAGCGAGGTATGTAGGCGGTGCTACAGAGTTCTTGAAGTGGTGGCCTAACTACGGCTACACTA
GAAGAACAGTATTTGGTATCTGCGCTCTGCTGAAGCCAGTTACCTTCGGAAAAAGAGTTGGTAGCTCTTG
ATCCGGCAAACAAACCACCGCTGGTAGCGGTGGTTTTTTTGTTTGCAAGCAGCAGATTACGCGCAGAAAA
AAAGGATCTCAAGAAGATCCTTTGATCTTTTCTACGGGGTCTGACGCTCAGTGGAACGAAAACTCACGTT
AAGGGATTTTGGTCATGAGATTATCAAAAAGGATCTTCACCTAGATCCTTTTAAATTAAAAATGAAGTTT
TAAATCAATCTAAAGTATATATGAGTAAACTTGGTCTGACAGTTACCAATGCTTAATCAGTGAGGCACCT
ATCTCAGCGATCTGTCTATTTCGTTCATCCATAGTTGCCTGACTCCCCGTCGTGTAGATAACTACGATAC
GGGAGGGCTTACCATCTGGCCCCAGTGCTGCAATGATACCGCGAGACCCACGCTCACCGGCTCCAGATTT
ATCAGCAATAAACCAGCCAGCCGGAAGGGCCGAGCGCAGAAGTGGTCCTGCAACTTTATCCGCCTCCATC
CAGTCTATTAATTGTTGCCGGGAAGCTAGAGTAAGTAGTTCGCCAGTTAATAGTTTGCGCAACGTTGTTG
CCATTGCTACAGGCATCGTGGTGTCACGCTCGTCGTTTGGTATGGCTTCATTCAGCTCCGGTTCCCAACG
ATCAAGGCGAGTTACATGATCCCCCATGTTGTGCAAAAAAGCGGTTAGCTCCTTCGGTCCTCCGATCGTT
GTCAGAAGTAAGTTGGCCGCAGTGTTATCACTCATGGTTATGGCAGCACTGCATAATTCTCTTACTGTCA
TGCCATCCGTAAGATGCTTTTCTGTGACTGGTGAGTACTCAACCAAGTCATTCTGAGAATAGTGTATGCG
GCGACCGAGTTGCTCTTGCCCGGCGTCAATACGGGATAATACCGCGCCACATAGCAGAACTTTAAAAGTG
CTCATCATTGGAAAACGTTCTTCGGGGCGAAAACTCTCAAGGATCTTACCGCTGTTGAGATCCAGTTCGA
TGTAACCCACTCGTGCACCCAACTGATCTTCAGCATCTTTTACTTTCACCAGCGTTTCTGGGTGAGCAAA
AACAGGAAGGCAAAATGCCGCAAAAAAGGGAATAAGGGCGACACGGAAATGTTGAATACTCATACTCTTC
CTTTTTCAATATTATTGAAGCATTTATCAGGGTTATTGTCTCATGAGCGGATACATATTTGAATGTATTT
AGAAAAATAAACAAATAGGGGTTCCGCGCACATTTCCCCGAAAAGTGCCACCTGACGTCTAAGAAACCAT
TATTATCATGACATTAACCTATAAAAATAGGCGTATCACGAGGCCCTTTCGTCTCGCGCGTTTCGGTGAT
GACGGTGAAAACCTCTGACACATGCAGCTCCCGGAGACGGTCACAGCTTGTCTGTAAGCGGATGCCGGGA
GCAGACAAGCCCGTCAGGGCGCGTCAGCGGGTGTTGGCGGGTGTCGGGGCTGGCTTAACTATGCGGCATC
AGAGCAGATTGTACTGAGAGTGCACCATATGGACATATTGTCGTTAGAACGCGGCTACAATTAATACATA
ACCTTATGTATCATACACATACGATTTAGGTGACACTATA
Features (pLannotate 1.2.2; 17 found; start..end, strand, type, name):
    188..204     -  terminator     IE1 terminator (fragment): terminator of the ie1 gene from the baculovirus Autographa californica
    217..414     -  CDS            YB230_YEAST: Protein predicted: Swiss-Prot protein existence level 4. From Saccharomyces cerevisiae (strain ATCC 204508 / S288c) (Baker's yeast).
    832..1224    +  CDS            OM14: OM14_YEAST - Experimental evidence at protein level: Swiss-Prot protein existence level 1. From Saccharomyces cerevisiae (strain ATCC 204508 / S288c) (Baker's yeast).
   1267..2013    +  CDS            APEX2: soybean ascorbate peroxidase, engineered to serve as a monomeric tag for electron microscopy and live-cell proteomics (Lam et al., 2015) more active than the original APEX due to the A134P mutation
   2020..2046    +  CDS            NES: nuclear export signal from the HIV Rev protein (Fischer et al., 1995)
   2097..2284    +  terminator     ADH1 terminator: S. cerevisiae ADH1; transcription terminator for the S. cerevisiae alcohol dehydrogenase 1 (ADH1) gene
   2336..2369    -  protein_bind   loxP: Cre-mediated recombination occurs in the 8-bp core sequence (GCATACAT). Cre recombinase
   2521..3306    -  CDS            URA3: PYRF_YEAST - Experimental evidence at protein level: Swiss-Prot protein existence level 1. From Saccharomyces cerevisiae (strain ATCC 204508 / S288c) (Baker's yeast).
   3821..3854    -  protein_bind   loxP: Cre-mediated recombination occurs in the 8-bp core sequence (GCATACAT). Cre recombinase
   3908..3926    -  promoter       T7 promoter: promoter for bacteriophage T7 RNA polymerase
   3948..4001    -  CDS            lacI (fragment): lac repressor; lacI; The lac repressor binds to the lac operator to inhibit transcription in E. coli. This inhibition can be relieved by adding lactose or isopropyl-β-D-thiogalactopyranoside (IPTG).
   4184..4772    -  rep_origin     ori: high-copy-number ColE1/pMB1/pBR322/pUC origin of replication
   4943..5803    -  CDS            AmpR: β-lactamase; bla; confers resistance to ampicillin, carbenicillin, and related antibiotics
   5804..5908    -  promoter       AmpR promoter: bla
   6003..6038    +  CDS            rop (fragment): Rop protein, which maintains plasmids at low copy number; rop
   6140..6191    +  misc_feature   bom (fragment): basis of mobility region from pBR322
   6254..2       +  promoter       SP6 promoter (across the origin): promoter for bacteriophage SP6 RNA polymerase
