[The description below was written by a language model from this plasmid's Addgene catalogue record and pLannotate feature annotations shown in this document.]
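Description:
ClhN-p1k-OM14-V5-APEX2-Ura is a 6.3 kb yeast expression plasmid built on the ClhN-URA backbone and designed to label the mitochondrial outer membrane of Saccharomyces cerevisiae for electron microscopy. In E. coli it is maintained at high copy through a ColE1/pUC-type origin and selected with ampicillin via the β-lactamase gene. The yeast marker is URA3, which complements uracil auxotrophy. It is flanked by two loxP sites, so the marker could be excised by Cre recombinase after selection. No yeast replication origin (2μ or CEN/ARS) appears in the feature table, which would be consistent with an integrating design, although the record does not state how the plasmid is maintained in yeast. T7 and SP6 promoters and small lacI, rop and bom fragments are remnants of the cloning backbone.

The payload is the S. cerevisiae OM14 open reading frame, encoding a mitochondrial outer membrane protein, expressed from its own promoter (pOM14). The "p1k" in the name and the upstream genomic sequence, which includes a neighbouring annotated yeast ORF, suggest that about a kilobase of native upstream region was used. OM14 is fused at its C terminus to a V5 epitope tag and APEX2, the engineered soybean ascorbate peroxidase. The V5 tag is listed in the catalogue but not called in the annotation, where it presumably lies in the short gap between OM14 and APEX2. A short HIV Rev nuclear export signal is annotated immediately after APEX2, and the cassette ends with the ADH1 terminator. APEX2 catalyses local deposition of an electron-dense diaminobenzidine product, so the fusion marks the outer membrane in EM sections. The plasmid belongs to a validated set of APEX2-based organelle markers for yeast.
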