Addgene plasmid #207073: ClhN-p1k-OM14-V5-APEX2-Ura
Purpose: Expressing OM14-V5-APEX2. Marker for mitochondrial outer membrane.
Depositing lab: Zhiping Xie. Depositing organization: Shanghai Jiao Tong University. Publication: A Validated Set of Ascorbate Peroxidase-Based Organelle Markers for Electron Microscopy of Saccharomyces cerevisiae. Li H, He CW, Zhu J, Xie Z. mSphere. 2022 Aug 31;7(4):e0010722. doi: 10.1128/msphere.00107-22. Epub 2022 Jun 21. PubMed 35727034.
Backbone
  Vector backbone: ClhN-URA
  Vector type: Yeast Expression
Growth in bacteria
  Bacterial resistance: Ampicillin, 100 μg/mL
  Growth temperature: 37°C
  Growth strain: DH5alpha
  Copy number: High Copy
Gene/Insert
  Gene/Insert name: OM14
  Species: S. cerevisiae (budding yeast)
  Promoter: pOM14
  Tag / fusion protein: V5-APEX2 (C terminal on insert)
  Cloning method: Gibson Cloning
Terms and licenses: Academic/Nonprofit Terms; Industry Terms: Not Available to Industry
How to cite: ClhN-p1k-OM14-V5-APEX2-Ura was a gift from Zhiping Xie (Addgene plasmid # 207073 ; http://n2t.net/addgene:207073 ; RRID:Addgene_207073)
